>Addgene plasmid #223953 | pcDNA5-FRT-TOgw-C-mEGFP | addgene full sequence | sequence record 450835 | Addgene NGS Result
GTACCGAGCTCGGATCCACTAGTCCAGTGTGGTGGAATTCTGCAGATATCCAGCACAGTGGCGGCCGCTC
GAGTCTAGAGGGCCCGTTTAAACCCGCTGATCAGCCTCGACTGTGCCTTCTAGTTGCCAGCCATCTGTTG
TTTGCCCCTCCCCCGTGCCTTCCTTGACCCTGGAAGGTGCCACTCCCACTGTCCTTTCCTAATAAAATGA
GGAAATTGCATCGCATTGTCTGAGTAGGTGTCATTCTATTCTGGGGGGTGGGGTGGGGCAGGACAGCAAG
GGGGAGGATTGGGAAGACAATAGCAGGCATGCTGGGGATGCGGTGGGCTCTATGGCTTCTGAGGCGGAAA
GAACCAGCTGGGGCTCTAGGGGGTATCCCC
[124 nt withheld, positions 381-504]
C
[91 nt withheld, positions 506-596]
AGGGTGATGGTTCACGTACCTAGAAGTTCCTATTCCGAAGTTCCTATTCTCTAGAAAGTATAGGAACTTC
CTTGGCCAAAAAGCCTGAACTCACCGCGACGTCTGTCGAGAAGTTTCTGATCGAAAAGTTCGACAGCGTC
TCCGACCTGATGCAGCTCTCGGAGGGCGAAGAATCTCGTGCTTTCAGCTTCGATGTAGGAGGGCGTGGAT
ATGTCCTGCGGGTAAATAGCTGCGCCGATGGTTTCTACAAAGATCGTTATGTTTATCGGCACTTTGCATC
GGCCGCGCTCCCGATTCCGGAAGTGCTTGACATTGGGGAATTCAGCGAGAGCCTGACCTATTGCATCTCC
CGCCGTGCACAGGGTGTCACGTTGCAAGACCTGCCTGAAACCGAACTGCCCGCTGTTCTGCAGCCGGTCG
CGGAGGCCATGGATGCGATCGCTGCGGCCGATCTTAGCCAGACGAGCGGGTTCGGCCCATTCGGACCGCA
AGGAATCGGTCAATACACTACATGGCGTGATTTCATATGCGCGATTGCTGATCCCCATGTGTATCACTGG
CAAACTGTGATGGACGACACCGTCAGTGCGTCCGTCGCGCAGGCTCTCGATGAGCTGATGCTTTGGGCCG
AGGACTGCCCCGAAGTCCGGCACCTCGTGCACGCGGATTTCGGCTCCAACAATGTCCTGACGGACAATGG
CCGCATAACAGCGGTCATTGACTGGAGCGAGGCGATGTTCGGGGATTCCCAATACGAGGTCGCCAACATC
TTCTTCTGGAGGCCGTGGTTGGCTTGTATGGAGCAGCAGACGCGCTACTTCGAGCGGAGGCATCCGGAGC
TTGCAGGATCGCCGCGGCTCCGGGCGTATATGCTCCGCATTGGTCTTGACCAACTCTATCAGAGCTTGGT
TGACGGCAATTTCGATGATGCAGCTTGGGCGCAGGGTCGATGCGACGCAATCGTCCGATCCGGAGCCGGG
ACTGTCGGGCGTACACAAATCGCCCGCAGAAGCGCGGCCGTCTGGACCGATGGCTGTGTAGAAGTACTCG
CCGATAGTGGAAACCGACGCCCCAGCACTCGTCCGAGGGCAAAGGAATAGCACGTACTACGAGATTTCGA
TTCCACCGCCGCCTTCTATGAAAGGTTGGGCTTCGGAATCGTTTTCCGGGACGCCGGCTGGATGATCCTC
CAGCGCGGGGATCTCATGCTGGAGTTCTTCGCCCACCCCAACTTGTTTATTGCAGCTTATAATGGTTACA
AATAAAGCAATAGCATCACAAATTTCACAAATAAAGCATTTTTTTCACTGCATTCTAGTTGTGGTTTGTC
CAAACTCATCAATGTATCTTATCATGTCTGTATACCGTCGACCTCTAGCTAGAGCTTGGCGTAATCATGG
TCATAGCTGTTTCCTGTGTGAAATTGTTATCCGCTCACAATTCCACACAACATACGAGCCGGAAGCATAA
AGTGTAAAGCCTGGGGTGCCTAATGAGTGAGCTAACTCACATTAATTGCGTTGCGCTCACTGCCCGCTTT
CCAGTCGGGAAACCTGTCGTGCCAGCTGCATTAATGAATCGGCCAACGCGCGGGGAGAGGCGGTTTGCGT
ATTGGGCGCTCTTCCGCTTCCTCGCTCACTGACTCGCTGCGCTCGGTCGTTCGGCTGCGGCGAGCGGTAT
CAGCTCACTCAAAGGCGGTAATACGGTTATCCACAGAATCAGGGGATAACGCAGGAAAGAACATGTGAGC
AAAAGGCCAGCAAAAGGCCAGGAACCGTAAAAAGGCCGCGTTGCTGGCGTTTTTCCATAGGCTCCGCCCC
CCTGACGAGCATCACAAAAATCGACGCTCAAGTCAGAGGTGGCGAAACCCGACAGGACTATAAAGATACC
AGGCGTTTCCCCCTGGAAGCTCCCTCGTGCGCTCTCCTGTTCCGACCCTGCCGCTTACCGGATACCTGTC
CGCCTTTCTCCCTTCGGGAAGCGTGGCGCTTTCTCATAGCTCACGCTGTAGGTATCTCAGTTCGGTGTAG
GTCGTTCGCTCCAAGCTGGGCTGTGTGCACGAACCCCCCGTTCAGCCCGACCGCTGCGCCTTATCCGGTA
ACTATCGTCTTGAGTCCAACCCGGTAAGACACGACTTATCGCCACTGGCAGCAGCCACTGGTAACAGGAT
TAGCAGAGCGAGGTATGTAGGCGGTGCTACAGAGTTCTTGAAGTGGTGGCCTAACTACGGCTACACTAGA
AGAACAGTATTTGGTATCTGCGCTCTGCTGAAGCCAGTTACCTTCGGAAAAAGAGTTGGTAGCTCTTGAT
CCGGCAAACAAACCACCGCTGGTAGCGGTGGTTTTTTTGTTTGCAAGCAGCAGATTACGCGCAGAAAAAA
AGGATCTCAAGAAGATCCTTTGATCTTTTCTACGGGGTCTGACGCTCAGTGGAACGAAAACTCACGTTAA
GGGATTTTGGTCATGAGATTATCAAAAAGGATCTTCACCTAGATCCTTTTAAATTAAAAATGAAGTTTTA
AATCAATCTAAAGTATATATGAGTAAACTTGGTCTGACAGTTACCAATGCTTAATCAGTGAGGCACCTAT
CTCAGCGATCTGTCTATTTCGTTCATCCATAGTTGCCTGACTCCCCGTCGTGTAGATAACTACGATACGG
GAGGGCTTACCATCTGGCCCCAGTGCTGCAATGATACCGCGAGACCCACGCTCACCGGCTCCAGATTTAT
CAGCAATAAACCAGCCAGCCGGAAGGGCCGAGCGCAGAAGTGGTCCTGCAACTTTATCCGCCTCCATCCA
GTCTATTAATTGTTGCCGGGAAGCTAGAGTAAGTAGTTCGCCAGTTAATAGTTTGCGCAACGTTGTTGCC
ATTGCTACAGGCATCGTGGTGTCACGCTCGTCGTTTGGTATGGCTTCATTCAGCTCCGGTTCCCAACGAT
CAAGGCGAGTTACATGATCCCCCATGTTGTGCAAAAAAGCGGTTAGCTCCTTCGGTCCTCCGATCGTTGT
CAGAAGTAAGTTGGCCGCAGTGTTATCACTCATGGTTATGGCAGCACTGCATAATTCTCTTACTGTCATG
CCATCCGTAAGATGCTTTTCTGTGACTGGTGAGTACTCAACCAAGTCATTCTGAGAATAGTGTATGCGGC
GACCGAGTTGCTCTTGCCCGGCGTCAATACGGGATAATACCGCGCCACATAGCAGAACTTTAAAAGTGCT
CATCATTGGAAAACGTTCTTCGGGGCGAAAACTCTCAAGGATCTTACCGCTGTTGAGATCCAGTTCGATG
TAACCCACTCGTGCACCCAACTGATCTTCAGCATCTTTTACTTTCACCAGCGTTTCTGGGTGAGCAAAAA
CAGGAAGGCAAAATGCCGCAAAAAAGGGAATAAGGGCGACACGGAAATGTTGAATACTCATACTCTTCCT
TTTTCAATATTATTGAAGCATTTATCAGGGTTATTGTCTCATGAGCGGATACATATTTGAATGTATTTAG
AAAAATAAACAAATAGGGGTTCCGCGCACATTTCCCCGAAAAGTGCCACCTGACGTCGACGGATCGGGAG
ATCTCCCGATCCCCTATGGTGCACTCTCAGTACAATCTGCTCTGATGCCGCATAGTTAAGCCAGTATCTG
CTCCCTGCTTGTGTGTTGGAGGTCGCTGAGTAGTGCGCGAGCAAAATTTAAGCTACAACAAGGCAAGGCT
TGACCGACAATTGCATGAAGAATCTGCTTAGGGTTAGGCGTTTTGCGCTGCTTCGCGATGTACGGGCCAG
ATATACGCGTTGACATTGATTATTGACTAGTTATTAATAGTAATCAATTACGGGGTCATTAGTTCATAGC
CCATATATGGAGTTCCGCGTTACATAACTTACGGTAAATGGCCCGCCTGGCTGACCGCCCAACGACCCCC
GCCCATTGACGTCAATAATGACGTATGTTCCCATAGTAACGCCAATAGGGACTTTCCATTGACGTCAATG
GGTGGAGTATTTACGGTAAACTGCCCACTTGGCAGTACATCAAGTGTATCATATGCCAAGTACGCCCCCT
ATTGACGTCAATGACGGTAAATGGCCCGCCTGGCATTATGCCCAGTACATGACCTTATGGGACTTTCCTA
CTTGGCAGTACATCTACGTATTAGTCATCGCTATTACCATGGTGATGCGGTTTTGGCAGTACATCAATGG
GCGTGGATAGCGGTTTGACTCACGGGGATTTCCAAGTCTCCACCCCATTGACGTCAATGGGAGTTTGTTT
TGGCACCAAAATCAACGGGACTTTCCAAAATGTCGTAACAACTCCGCCCCATTGACGCAAATGGGCGGTA
GGCGTGTACGGTGGGAGGTCTATATAAGCAGAGCTCTCCCTATCAGTGATAGAGATCTCCCTATCAGTGA
TAGAGATCGTCGACGAGCTCGTTTAGTGAACCGTCAGATCGCCTGGAGACGCCATCCACGCTGTTTTGAC
CTCCATAGAAGACACCGGGACCGATCCAGCCTCCGGACTCTAGCGTTTAAACTTAAGCTATCACAAGTTT
GTACAAAAAAGCTGAACGAGAAACGTAAAATGATATAAATATCAATATATTAAATTAGATTTTGCATAAA
AAACAGACTACATAATACTGTAAAACACAACATATCCAGTCACTATGGCGGCCGCATTAGGCACCCCAGG
CTTTACACTTTATGCTTCCGGCTCGTATAATGTGTGGATTTTGAGTTAGGATCCGTCGAGATTTTCAGGA
GCTAAGGAAGCTAAAATGGAGAAAAAAATCACTGGATATACCACCGTTGATATATCCCAATGGCATCGTA
AAGAACATTTTGAGGCATTTCAGTCAGTTGCTCAATGTACCTATAACCAGACCGTTCAGCTGGATATTAC
GGCCTTTTTAAAGACCGTAAAGAAAAATAAGCACAAGTTTTATCCGGCCTTTATTCACATTCTTGCCCGC
CTGATGAATGCTCATCCGGAATTCCGTATGGCAATGAAAGACGGTGAGCTGGTGATATGGGATAGTGTTC
ACCCTTGTTACACCGTTTTCCATGAGCAAACTGAAACGTTTTCATCGCTCTGGAGTGAATACCACGACGA
TTTCCGGCAGTTTCTACACATATATTCGCAAGATGTGGCGTGTTACGGTGAAAACCTGGCCTATTTCCCT
AAAGGGTTTATTGAGAATATGTTTTTCGTCTCAGCCAATCCCTGGGTGAGTTTCACCAGTTTTGATTTAA
ACGTGGCCAATATGGACAACTTCTTCGCCCCCGTTTTCACCATGGGCAAATATTATACGCAAGGCGACAA
GGTGCTGATGCCGCTGGCGATTCAGGTTCATCATGCCGTTTGTGATGGCTTCCATGTCGGCAGAATGCTT
AATGAATTACAACAGTACTGCGATGAGTGGCAGGGCGGGGCGTAAACGCGTGGATCCGGCTTACTAAAAG
CCAGATAACAGTATGCGTATTTGCGCGCTGATTTTTGCGGTATAAGAATATATACTGATATGTATACCCG
AAGTATGTCAAAAAGAGGTATGCTATGAAGCAGCGTATTACAGTGACAGTTGACAGCGACAGCTATCAGT
TGCTCAAGGCATATATGATGTCAATATCTCCGGTCTGGTAAGCACAACCATGCAGAATGAAGCCCGTCGT
CTGCGTGCCGAACGCTGGAAAGCGGAAAATCAGGAAGGGATGGCTGAGGTCGCCCGGTTTATTGAAATGA
ACGGCTCTTTTGCTGACGAGAACAGGGGCTGGTGAAATGCAGTTTAAGGTTTACACCTATAAAAGAGAGA
GCCGTTATCGTCTGTTTGTGGATGTACAGAGTGATATTATTGACACGCCCGGGCGACGGATGGTGATCCC
CCTGGCCAGTGCACGTCTGCTGTCAGATAAAGTCTCCCGTGAACTTTACCCGGTGGTGCATATCGGGGAT
GAAAGCTGGCGCATGATGACCACCGATATGGCCAGTGTGCCGGTCTCCGTTATCGGGGAAGAAGTGGCTG
ATCTCAGCCACCGCGAAAATGACATCAAAAACGCCATTAACCTGATGTTCTGGGGAATATAAATGTCAGG
CTCCCTTATACACAGCCAGTCTGCAGGTCGACCATAGTGACTGGATATGTTGTGTTTTACAGTATTATGT
AGTCTGTTTTTTATGCAAAATCTAATTTAATATATTGATATTTATATCATTTTACGTTTCTCGTTCAGCT
TTCTTGTACAAAGTGGTGATAGCTTGGTACGTGAGCAAGGGCGAGGAGCTGTTCACCGGGGTGGTGCCCA
TCCTGGTCGAGCTGGACGGCGACGTAAACGGCCACAAGTTCAGCGTGTCCGGCGAGGGCGAGGGCGATGC
CACCTACGGCAAGCTGACCCTGAAGTTCATCTGCACCACCGGCAAGCTGCCCGTGCCCTGGCCCACCCTC
GTGACCACCCTGACCTACGGCGTGCAGTGCTTCAGCCGCTACCCCGACCACATGAAGCAGCACGACTTCT
TCAAGTCCGCCATGCCCGAAGGCTACGTCCAGGAGCGCACCATCTTCTTCAAGGACGACGGCAACTACAA
GACCCGCGCCGAGGTGAAGTTCGAGGGCGACACCCTGGTGAACCGCATCGAGCTGAAGGGCATCGACTTC
AAGGAGGACGGCAACATCCTGGGGCACAAGCTGGAGTACAACTACAACAGCCACAACGTCTATATCATGG
CCGACAAGCAGAAGAACGGCATCAAGGTGAACTTCAAGATCCGCCACAACATCGAGGACGGCAGCGTGCA
GCTCGCCGACCACTACCAGCAGAACACCCCCATCGGCGACGGCCCCGTGCTGCTGCCCGACAACCACTAC
CTGAGCACCCAGTCCAAGCTGAGCAAAGACCCCAACGAGAAGCGCGATCACATGGTCCTGCTGGAGTTCG
TGACCGCCGCCGGGATCACTCTCGGCATGGACGAGCTGTACAAGTGA
Features (pLannotate 1.2.2; 28 found; start..end, strand, type, name):
    111..335     +  polyA_signal   bGH poly(A) signal: bovine growth hormone polyadenylation signal
    339..360     +  promoter       SV40 promoter (fragment): SV40 enhancer and early promoter
    381..614     +  rep_origin     f1 ori (fragment) (sequence partly withheld): f1 bacteriophage origin of replication; arrow indicates direction of (+) strand synthesis
    619..666     +  protein_bind   FRT: FLP-mediated recombination occurs in the 8-bp core sequence TCTAGAAA (Turan and Bode, 2011). FLP recombinase from the Saccharomyces cerevisiae 2μ plasmid
    674..1696    +  CDS            HygR: aminoglycoside phosphotransferase from E. coli; aph(4)-Ia; confers resistance to hygromycin
   1706..1831    +  CDS            ble (fragment): BLE_KLEPN - Experimental evidence at protein level: Swiss-Prot protein existence level 1. Binding protein with a strong affinity to the bleomycin family of antibiotics. Binds to CL990; an antimitotic-antibiotic compound. From Klebsiella pneumoniae.
   1826..1947    +  polyA_signal   SV40 poly(A) signal: SV40 polyadenylation signal
   2020..2036    -  protein_bind   lac operator: The lac repressor binds to the lac operator to inhibit transcription in E. coli. This inhibition can be relieved by adding lactose or isopropyl-β-D-thiogalactopyranoside (IPTG). lac repressor encoded by lacI
   2044..2074    -  promoter       lac promoter: promoter for the E. coli lac operon
   2089..2110    -  protein_bind   CAP binding site: CAP binding activates transcription in the presence of cAMP. E. coli catabolite activator protein
   2123..2215    -  CDS            lacI (fragment): lac repressor; lacI; The lac repressor binds to the lac operator to inhibit transcription in E. coli. This inhibition can be relieved by adding lactose or isopropyl-β-D-thiogalactopyranoside (IPTG).
   2398..2986    -  rep_origin     ori: high-copy-number ColE1/pMB1/pBR322/pUC origin of replication
   3157..4017    -  CDS            AmpR: β-lactamase; bla; confers resistance to ampicillin, carbenicillin, and related antibiotics
   4018..4122    -  promoter       AmpR promoter: bla
   4181..4233    -  misc_feature   bom (fragment): basis of mobility region from pBR322
   4388..4767    +  enhancer       CMV enhancer: human cytomegalovirus immediate early enhancer
   4768..4971    +  promoter       CMV promoter: human cytomegalovirus (CMV) immediate early promoter
   4973..4992    +  promoter       PLtetO-1 promoter (fragment): modified phage lambda PL promoter with tet operator sites (Lutz and Bujard, 1997)
   4994..5013    +  promoter       PLtetO-1 promoter (fragment): modified phage lambda PL promoter with tet operator sites (Lutz and Bujard, 1997)
   5021..5054    +  promoter       TRE3GV promoter (fragment): 3rd-generation Tet-responsive promoter that can be activated by binding of Tet-On® 3G, optimized for retroviral and lentiviral vectors
   5139..5263    +  protein_bind   attR1: mutant version of attR; recombination site for the Gateway® LR reaction LR Clonase™
   5288..5318    +  promoter       lac UV5 promoter: E. coli lac promoter with an "up" mutation
   5342..5371    +  promoter       cat promoter (fragment): promoter of the E. coli cat gene encoding chloramphenicol acetyltransferase
   5372..6031    +  CDS            CmR: chloramphenicol acetyltransferase; cat; confers resistance to chloramphenicol
   6210..6368    +  CDS            ccdA (fragment): CCDA_ECO57 - Also known as H, letA. Experimental evidence at protein level: Swiss-Prot protein existence level 1. Antitoxin component of a type II toxin-antitoxin (TA) system which inhibits the post-segregational killing (PSK) of plasmid-free cells, also referred to as a plasmid addiction system. Binds to and blocks the activity of CcdB; will also remove bound CcdB protein from the CcdB-GyrA complex by forming a CcdA-CcdB complex, a process termed rejuvenation. Functions as a transcriptional corepressor for the ccdAB operon, repression also requires CcdB (By similarity). From Escherichia coli
   6373..6675    +  CDS            ccdB: CCDB_ECOLI - Also known as G, letB, letD. Experimental evidence at protein level: Swiss-Prot protein existence level 1. Toxic component of a type II toxin-antitoxin (TA) system, functioning in plasmid maintainence. Responsible for the post- segregational killing (PSK) of plasmid-free cells, also referred to as a plasmid addiction system. Half-life of over 2 hours. Cell killing by CcdB is accompanied by filamentation, defects in chromosome and plasmid segregation, defects in cell division, formation of anucleate cells, decreased DNA synthesis and plasmid loss. Interferes with the activity of DN
   6719..6843    -  protein_bind   attR2: mutant version of attR; recombination site for the Gateway® LR reaction LR Clonase™
   6857..7570    +  CDS            mEGFP: mEGFP is a basic (constitutively fluorescent) green fluorescent protein published in 2002, derived from Aequorea victoria. It has moderate acid sensitivity.
