[The description below was written by a language model from this plasmid's Addgene catalogue record and pLannotate feature annotations shown in this document.]
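Description:
pcDNA5-FRT-TOgw-C-mEGFP is an empty mammalian expression backbone (about 7.6 kb) that serves as a Gateway destination vector. It is built on pcDNA5-FRT-TOgw and is intended for making stable cell lines with doxycycline-inducible expression of a gene of interest fused at its C terminus to mEGFP. In E. coli it replicates from a high-copy ColE1/pUC-type origin and carries an ampicillin resistance gene on the backbone. The Gateway cassette adds chloramphenicol resistance, so both antibiotics are used for selection. Because the cassette also encodes the CcdB toxin, the unrecombined plasmid has to be propagated in a ccdB-tolerant strain.

The expression unit consists of the CMV enhancer and promoter followed by short tet operator-like elements, which the annotation software labelled as PLtetO-1 and TRE3GV fragments. This arrangement is consistent with a Tet repressor-controlled CMV promoter that is derepressed by doxycycline. Downstream lies the attR1–CmR–ccdB–attR2 cassette, followed immediately by the mEGFP coding sequence and, across the circular junction of the record, the bGH polyadenylation signal. An LR reaction with an entry clone swaps the cassette for the gene of interest, which places it upstream of mEGFP. The insert would need to lack a stop codon and be in frame for the fusion to be made.

Stable integration relies on an FRT site placed directly in front of a hygromycin resistance coding sequence with an SV40 poly(A) signal. Only a small SV40 promoter fragment is annotated upstream of it. In Flp-In-type designs, this marker is expressed only after FLP-mediated recombination into a genomic FRT site that supplies the promoter. The record does not name a particular host cell line.
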