Addgene plasmid #223953: pcDNA5-FRT-TOgw-C-mEGFP
Purpose: (Empty Backbone) Gateway cloning of genes of interest with a C-terminal mEGFP fusion; generation of stable cells with doxycycline inducible expression
Depositing lab: Karla Feijs & Roko Žaja. Depositing organization: Universitaetsklinikum Aachen.
Backbone
  Vector backbone: pcDNA5-FRT-TOgw
  Vector type: Mammalian Expression
  Selectable markers: Hygromycin
  Tag / fusion protein: mEGFP (C terminal on backbone)
Growth in bacteria
  Bacterial resistance: Chloramphenicol and Ampicillin, 25 & 100 μg/mL
  Growth temperature: 37°C
  Growth strain: ccdB Survival
  Copy number: High Copy
Gene/Insert
  Gene/Insert name: None
  Tag / fusion protein: mEGFP (C terminal on backbone)
Terms and licenses: Academic/Nonprofit Terms; Industry Terms: Not Available to Industry
How to cite: pcDNA5-FRT-TOgw-C-mEGFP was a gift from Karla Feijs & Roko Žaja (Addgene plasmid # 223953 ; http://n2t.net/addgene:223953 ; RRID:Addgene_223953)
